>Addgene plasmid #165990 | pET11b-SpyCatcher-M2e | addgene full sequence | sequence record 328136 | Addgene NGS Result
TTCTCATGTTTGACAGCTTATCATCGATAAGCTTTAATGCGGTAGTTTATCACAGTTAAATTGCTAACGC
AGTCAGGCACCGTGTATGAAATCTAACAATGCGCTCATCGTCATCCTCGGCACCGTCACCCTGGATGCTG
TAGGCATAGGCTTGGTTATGCCGGTACTGCCGGGCCTCTTGCGGGATATCCGGATATAGTTCCTCCTTTC
AGCAAAAAACCCCTCAAGACCCGTTTAGAGGCCCCAAGGGGTTATGCTAGTTATTGCTCAGCTTATTAAT
CGCTGCTGTCGTTGCAACGGCAACCCCACTCGTTACGAATCGGGGTTTCCACCTCGGTCAGCAGGCTCAT
CTCGAGGCCGTTAACGGTCACTTGACCCTGCTCGTTAACGGTGAAGGTGATCGCGGTCGCCACTTCATAA
CCATCCGGCGCCGCGGTTTCAACAAAGGTGTATTTACCCGGATACAGGTAGAAATCCTTCACTTGGCCGT
CGCTAATCCAGGTGCTGATGGTTTTACCGCTGCTATCACGCAGTTCCATGGTCGCGCCCGCCAGTTCCTT
GCCATCCTCGTCACGTTTGCTAAACTTAATGTGGGTCGCGCTGTCGCCGCTACCCTGGAAATACAGGTTC
TCGGTGGTCGGGATATCGTAGTCGTGGTGGTGGTGGTGATGCATATGTATATCTCCTTCTTAAAGTTAAA
CAAAATTATTTCTAGAGGGGAATTGTTATCCGCTCACAATTCCCCTATAGTGAGTCGTATTAATTTCGCG
GGATCGAGATCTCGATCCTCTACGCCGGACGCATCGTGGCCGGCATCACCGGCGCCACAGGTGCGGTTGC
TGGCGCCTATATCGCCGACATCACCGATGGGGAAGATCGGGCTCGCCACTTCGGGCTCATGAGCGCTTGT
TTCGGCGTGGGTATGGTGGCAGGCCCCGTGGCCGGGGGACTGTTGGGCGCCATCTCCTTGCATGCACCAT
TCCTTGCGGCGGCGGTGCTCAACGGCCTCAACCTACTACTGGGCTGCTTCCTAATGCAGGAGTCGCATAA
GGGAGAGCGTCGAGATCCCGGACACCATCGAATGGCGCAAAACCTTTCGCGGTATGGCATGATAGCGCCC
GGAAGAGAGTCAATTCAGGGTGGTGAATGTGAAACCAGTAACGTTATACGATGTCGCAGAGTATGCCGGT
GTCTCTTATCAGACCGTTTCCCGCGTGGTGAACCAGGCCAGCCACGTTTCTGCGAAAACGCGGGAAAAAG
TGGAAGCGGCGATGGCGGAGCTGAATTACATTCCCAACCGCGTGGCACAACAACTGGCGGGCAAACAGTC
GTTGCTGATTGGCGTTGCCACCTCCAGTCTGGCCCTGCACGCGCCGTCGCAAATTGTCGCGGCGATTAAA
TCTCGCGCCGATCAACTGGGTGCCAGCGTGGTGGTGTCGATGGTAGAACGAAGCGGCGTCGAAGCCTGTA
AAGCGGCGGTGCACAATCTTCTCGCGCAACGCGTCAGTGGGCTGATCATTAACTATCCGCTGGATGACCA
GGATGCCATTGCTGTGGAAGCTGCCTGCACTAATGTTCCGGCGTTATTTCTTGATGTCTCTGACCAGACA
CCCATCAACAGTATTATTTTCTCCCATGAAGACGGTACGCGACTGGGCGTGGAGCATCTGGTCGCATTGG
GTCACCAGCAAATCGCGCTGTTAGCGGGCCCATTAAGTTCTGTCTCGGCGCGTCTGCGTCTGGCTGGCTG
GCATAAATATCTCACTCGCAATCAAATTCAGCCGATAGCGGAACGGGAAGGCGACTGGAGTGCCATGTCC
GGTTTTCAACAAACCATGCAAATGCTGAATGAGGGCATCGTTCCCACTGCGATGCTGGTTGCCAACGATC
AGATGGCGCTGGGCGCAATGCGCGCCATTACCGAGTCCGGGCTGCGCGTTGGTGCGGATATCTCGGTAGT
GGGATACGACGATACCGAAGACAGCTCATGTTATATCCCGCCGTTAACCACCATCAAACAGGATTTTCGC
CTGCTGGGGCAAACCAGCGTGGACCGCTTGCTGCAACTCTCTCAGGGCCAGGCGGTGAAGGGCAATCAGC
TGTTGCCCGTCTCACTGGTGAAAAGAAAAACCACCCTGGCGCCCAATACGCAAACCGCCTCTCCCCGCGC
GTTGGCCGATTCATTAATGCAGCTGGCACGACAGGTTTCCCGACTGGAAAGCGGGCAGTGAGCGCAACGC
AATTAATGTAAGTTAGCTCACTCATTAGGCACCGGGATCTCGACCGATGCCCTTGAGAGCCTTCAACCCA
GTCAGCTCCTTCCGGTGGGCGCGGGGCATGACTATCGTCGCCGCACTTATGACTGTCTTCTTTATCATGC
AACTCGTAGGACAGGTGCCGGCAGCGCTCTGGGTCATTTTCGGCGAGGACCGCTTTCGCTGGAGCGCGAC
GATGATCGGCCTGTCGCTTGCGGTATTCGGAATCTTGCACGCCCTCGCTCAAGCCTTCGTCACTGGTCCC
GCCACCAAACGTTTCGGCGAGAAGCAGGCCATTATCGCCGGCATGGCGGCCGACGCGCTGGGCTACGTCT
TGCTGGCGTTCGCGACGCGAGGCTGGATGGCCTTCCCCATTATGATTCTTCTCGCTTCCGGCGGCATCGG
GATGCCCGCGTTGCAGGCCATGCTGTCCAGGCAGGTAGATGACGACCATCAGGGACAGCTTCAAGGATCG
CTCGCGGCTCTTACCAGCCTAACTTCGATCATTGGACCGCTGATCGTCACGGCGATTTATGCCGCCTCGG
CGAGCACATGGAACGGGTTGGCATGGATTGTAGGCGCCGCCCTATACCTTGTCTGCCTCCCCGCGTTGCG
TCGCGGTGCATGGAGCCGGGCCACCTCGACCTGAATGGAAGCCGGCGGCACCTCGCTAACGGATTCACCA
CTCCAAGAATTGGAGCCAATCAATTCTTGCGGAGAACTGTGAATGCGCAAACCAACCCTTGGCAGAACAT
ATCCATCGCGTCCGCCATCTCCAGCAGCCGCACGCGGCGCATCTCGGGCAGCGTTGGGTCCTGGCCACGG
GTGCGCATGATCGTGCTCCTGTCGTTGAGGACCCGGCTAGGCTGGCGGGGTTGCCTTACTGGTTAGCAGA
ATGAATCACCGATACGCGAGCGAACGTGAAGCGACTGCTGCTGCAAAACGTCTGCGACCTGAGCAACAAC
ATGAATGGTCTTCGGTTTCCGTGTTTCGTAAAGTCTGGAAACGCGGAAGTCAGCGCCCTGCACCATTATG
TTCCGGATCTGCATCGCAGGATGCTGCTGGCTACCCTGTGGAACACCTACATCTGTATTAACGAAGCGCT
GGCATTGACCCTGAGTGATTTTTCTCTGGTCCCGCCGCATCCATACCGCCAGTTGTTTACCCTCACAACG
TTCCAGTAACCGGGCATGTTCATCATCAGTAACCCGTATCGTGAGCATCCTCTCTCGTTTCATCGGTATC
ATTACCCCCATGAACAGAAATCCCCCTTACACGGAGGCATCAGTGACCAAACAGGAAAAAACCGCCCTTA
ACATGGCCCGCTTTATCAGAAGCCAGACATTAACGCTTCTGGAGAAACTCAACGAGCTGGACGCGGATGA
ACAGGCAGACATCTGTGAATCGCTTCACGACCACGCTGATGAGCTTTACCGCAGCTGCCTCGCGCGTTTC
GGTGATGACGGTGAAAACCTCTGACACATGCAGCTCCCGGAGACGGTCACAGCTTGTCTGTAAGCGGATG
CCGGGAGCAGACAAGCCCGTCAGGGCGCGTCAGCGGGTGTTGGCGGGTGTCGGGGCGCAGCCATGACCCA
GTCACGTAGCGATAGCGGAGTGTATACTGGCTTAACTATGCGGCATCAGAGCAGATTGTACTGAGAGTGC
ACCATTGCGGTGTGAAATACCGCACAGATGCGTAAGGAGAAAATACCGCATCAGGCGCTCTTCCGCTTCC
TCGCTCACTGACTCGCTGCGCTCGGTCGTTCGGCTGCGGCGAGCGGTATCAGCTCACTCAAAGGCGGTAA
TACGGTTATCCACAGAATCAGGGGATAACGCAGGAAAGAACATGTGAGCAAAAGGCCAGCAAAAGGCCAG
GAACCGTAAAAAGGCCGCGTTGCTGGCGTTTTTCCATAGGCTCCGCCCCCCTGACGAGCATCACAAAAAT
CGACGCTCAAGTCAGAGGTGGCGAAACCCGACAGGACTATAAAGATACCAGGCGTTTCCCCCTGGAAGCT
CCCTCGTGCGCTCTCCTGTTCCGACCCTGCCGCTTACCGGATACCTGTCCGCCTTTCTCCCTTCGGGAAG
CGTGGCGCTTTCTCATAGCTCACGCTGTAGGTATCTCAGTTCGGTGTAGGTCGTTCGCTCCAAGCTGGGC
TGTGTGCACGAACCCCCCGTTCAGCCCGACCGCTGCGCCTTATCCGGTAACTATCGTCTTGAGTCCAACC
CGGTAAGACACGACTTATCGCCACTGGCAGCAGCCACTGGTAACAGGATTAGCAGAGCGAGGTATGTAGG
CGGTGCTACAGAGTTCTTGAAGTGGTGGCCTAACTACGGCTACACTAGAAGGACAGTATTTGGTATCTGC
GCTCTGCTGAAGCCAGTTACCTTCGGAAAAAGAGTTGGTAGCTCTTGATCCGGCAAACAAACCACCGCTG
GTAGCGGTGGTTTTTTTGTTTGCAAGCAGCAGATTACGCGCAGAAAAAAAGGATCTCAAGAAGATCCTTT
GATCTTTTCTACGGGGTCTGACGCTCAGTGGAACGAAAACTCACGTTAAGGGATTTTGGTCATGAGATTA
TCAAAAAGGATCTTCACCTAGATCCTTTTAAATTAAAAATGAAGTTTTAAATCAATCTAAAGTATATATG
AGTAAACTTGGTCTGACAGTTACCAATGCTTAATCAGTGAGGCACCTATCTCAGCGATCTGTCTATTTCG
TTCATCCATAGTTGCCTGACTCCCCGTCGTGTAGATAACTACGATACGGGAGGGCTTACCATCTGGCCCC
AGTGCTGCAATGATACCGCGAGACCCACGCTCACCGGCTCCAGATTTATCAGCAATAAACCAGCCAGCCG
GAAGGGCCGAGCGCAGAAGTGGTCCTGCAACTTTATCCGCCTCCATCCAGTCTATTAATTGTTGCCGGGA
AGCTAGAGTAAGTAGTTCGCCAGTTAATAGTTTGCGCAACGTTGTTGCCATTGCTGCAGGCATCGTGGTG
TCACGCTCGTCGTTTGGTATGGCTTCATTCAGCTCCGGTTCCCAACGATCAAGGCGAGTTACATGATCCC
CCATGTTGTGCAAAAAAGCGGTTAGCTCCTTCGGTCCTCCGATCGTTGTCAGAAGTAAGTTGGCCGCAGT
GTTATCACTCATGGTTATGGCAGCACTGCATAATTCTCTTACTGTCATGCCATCCGTAAGATGCTTTTCT
GTGACTGGTGAGTACTCAACCAAGTCATTCTGAGAATAGTGTATGCGGCGACCGAGTTGCTCTTGCCCGG
CGTCAACACGGGATAATACCGCGCCACATAGCAGAACTTTAAAAGTGCTCATCATTGGAAAACGTTCTTC
GGGGCGAAAACTCTCAAGGATCTTACCGCTGTTGAGATCCAGTTCGATGTAACCCACTCGTGCACCCAAC
TGATCTTCAGCATCTTTTACTTTCACCAGCGTTTCTGGGTGAGCAAAAACAGGAAGGCAAAATGCCGCAA
AAAAGGGAATAAGGGCGACACGGAAATGTTGAATACTCATACTCTTCCTTTTTCAATATTATTGAAGCAT
TTATCAGGGTTATTGTCTCATGAGCGGATACATATTTGAATGTATTTAGAAAAATAAACAAATAGGGGTT
CCGCGCACATTTCCCCGAAAAGTGCCACCTGACGTCTAAGAAACCATTATTATCATGACATTAACCTATA
AAAATAGGCGTATCACGAGGCCCTTTCGTCTTCAAGAA
Features (pLannotate 1.2.2; 18 found; start..end, strand, type, name):
     10..38      +  promoter       tet promoter: E. coli promoter for tetracycline efflux protein gene
     86..190     +  CDS            TcR (fragment): tetracycline efflux protein; tet; confers resistance to tetracycline
    213..260     -  terminator     T7 terminator: transcription terminator for bacteriophage T7 RNA polymerase
    279..350     -  CDS            M (fragment): M2_I33A0 - Experimental evidence at protein level: Swiss-Prot protein existence level 1. Forms a proton-selective ion channel that is necessary for the efficient release of the viral genome during virus entry. After attaching to the cell surface, the virion enters the cell by endocytosis. Acidification of the endosome triggers M2 ion channel activity. The influx of protons into virion interior is believed to disrupt interactions between the viral ribonucleoprotein (RNP), matrix protein 1 (M1), and lipid bilayers, thereby freeing the viral genome from interaction with viral proteins and enablin
    682..704     -  RBS            RBS: efficient ribosome binding site from bacteriophage T7 gene 10 (Olins and Rangwala, 1989)
    719..743     -  protein_bind   lac operator: The lac repressor binds to the lac operator to inhibit transcription in E. coli. This inhibition can be relieved by adding lactose or isopropyl-β-D-thiogalactopyranoside (IPTG). lac repressor encoded by lacI
    744..762     -  promoter       T7 promoter: promoter for bacteriophage T7 RNA polymerase
    784..1063    +  CDS            TcR (fragment): tetracycline efflux protein; tet; confers resistance to tetracycline
   1071..1148    +  promoter       lacI promoter: lacI
   1149..2231    +  CDS            lacI: lac repressor; lacI; The lac repressor binds to the lac operator to inhibit transcription in E. coli. This inhibition can be relieved by adding lactose or isopropyl-β-D-thiogalactopyranoside (IPTG).
   2244..2265    +  protein_bind   CAP binding site: CAP binding activates transcription in the presence of cAMP. E. coli catabolite activator protein
   2280..2904    +  CDS            TcR (fragment): tetracycline efflux protein; tet; confers resistance to tetracycline
   3146..3526    -  CDS            YPB1_ECOLX: Protein predicted: Swiss-Prot protein existence level 4. From Escherichia coli.
   3543..3734    +  CDS            rop: Rop protein, which maintains plasmids at low copy number; rop
   3836..3975    +  misc_feature   bom: basis of mobility region from pBR322
   4161..4749    -  rep_origin     ori: high-copy-number ColE1/pMB1/pBR322/pUC origin of replication
   4920..5780    -  CDS            AmpR: β-lactamase; bla; confers resistance to ampicillin, carbenicillin, and related antibiotics
   5781..5885    -  promoter       AmpR promoter: bla
