[The description below was written by a language model from this plasmid's Addgene catalogue record and pLannotate feature annotations shown in this document.]
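Description:
pET11b-SpyCatcher-M2e is a bacterial expression plasmid built on the pET-11b backbone for T7-driven production of a recombinant fusion protein in E. coli. It replicates from a pBR322/ColE1-type origin accompanied by the rop gene and the bom mobility region, and is selected with ampicillin through the β-lactamase (AmpR) gene and its promoter. The catalogue lists it as high copy, although the annotated rop gene is normally associated with reduced copy number. Several non-contiguous tetracycline-resistance fragments and the tet promoter appear in the feature table. These are remnants of the pBR322 ancestry, interrupted by the expression cassette and the lacI region, and are not a usable marker.

The synthetic insert of about 400 bp, cloned between XbaI and BlpI sites, encodes an N-terminal His tag followed by SpyCatcher and then the influenza A M2 ectodomain (M2e). The annotation picks up only the short M2-derived segment at the 3′ end of the coding region; the His tag and SpyCatcher portions are not annotated but would occupy the stretch between it and the ribosome binding site. Expression is controlled by a T7 promoter with an adjacent lac operator, the T7 gene 10 ribosome binding site and a T7 terminator. A plasmid-borne lacI gene supplies repressor, so transcription is IPTG-inducible in strains that provide T7 RNA polymerase. The His tag is described as removable, but the record does not state the cleavage mechanism.

SpyCatcher forms a spontaneous covalent bond with the SpyTag peptide. According to the associated publication title, the construct belongs to a modular vaccine platform based on norovirus-like particles, which suggests that the purified M2e antigen is meant to be conjugated to such SpyTag-bearing particles.
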