Addgene plasmid #165990: pET11b-SpyCatcher-M2e
Purpose: SpyCatcher-fused influenza M2 ectodomain with removable HisTag
Depositing lab: Vesa Hytönen. Depositing organization: Tampere University, BioMediTech. Publication: Modular vaccine platform based on the norovirus-like particle. Lampinen V, Heinimaki S, Laitinen OH, Pesu M, Hankaniemi MM, Blazevic V, Hytonen VP. J Nanobiotechnology. 2021 Jan 19;19(1):25. doi: 10.1186/s12951-021-00772-0. PubMed 33468139.
Backbone
  Vector backbone: pET-11b
  Backbone size w/o insert (bp): 5676
  Total vector size (bp): 5991
  Vector type: Bacterial Expression
Growth in bacteria
  Bacterial resistance: Ampicillin, 100 μg/mL
  Growth temperature: 37°C
  Growth strain: DH5alpha
  Copy number: High Copy
Gene/Insert
  Gene/Insert name: SpyCatcher-M2e (alt names: M2e; Influenza M2 ectodomain)
  Species: Synthetic
  Insert size (bp): 399
  Promoter: T7
  Tag / fusion protein: HisTag (N terminal on insert); SpyCatcher (N terminal on insert)
  Cloning method: Restriction Enzyme; 5′ cloning site XbaI (not destroyed); 3′ cloning site BlpI (not destroyed)
  Sequencing primers: 5′ -; 3′ -
Resource information
  A portion of this plasmid was derived from a plasmid made by: The gene was syntesized and cloned by Genscript.
Terms and licenses: Academic/Nonprofit Terms; Industry Terms: Not Available to Industry
Depositor comments: Original publications: SpyCatcher: Zakeri B, Fierer JO, Celik E, Chittock EC, Schwarz-Linek U, Moy VT, Howarth M. Peptide tag forming a rapid covalent bond to a protein, through engineering a bacterial adhesin. Proc Natl Acad Sci U S A. 2012 Mar 20;109(12):E690-7. doi: 10.1073/pnas.1115485109. Epub 2012 Feb 24. PMID: 22366317; PMCID: PMC3311370.
How to cite: pET11b-SpyCatcher-M2e was a gift from Vesa Hytönen (Addgene plasmid # 165990 ; http://n2t.net/addgene:165990 ; RRID:Addgene_165990)
